Addgene plasmid #69250: pGL3 RFPL4b promoter
Purpose: Luciferase reporter for Dux4 activation of RFPL4b transcription
Depositing lab: Stephen Tapscott.
Backbone
  Vector backbone: pGL3 basic
  Backbone manufacturer: promega
  Backbone size w/o insert (bp): 4818
  Total vector size (bp): 5480
  Vector type: Luciferase
Growth in bacteria
  Bacterial resistance: Ampicillin, 100 μg/mL
  Growth temperature: 37°C
  Growth strain: DH5alpha
  Copy number: High Copy
Gene/Insert
  Gene/Insert name: RFPL4b
  Species: H. sapiens (human)
  Insert size (bp): 662
  Entrez Gene: RFPL4B (a.k.a. RNF211)
  Promoter: RFPL4b
  Cloning method: Restriction Enzyme; 5′ cloning site KpnI (not destroyed); 3′ cloning site sacI (not destroyed)
  Sequencing primers: 5′ RVp3; 3′ GLp2
Terms and licenses: Academic/Nonprofit Terms; Industry Terms: Not Available to Industry
Depositor comments: related information can be found in: DUX4 activates germline genes, retroelements, and immune mediators: implications for facioscapulohumeral dystrophy. Geng LN, Yao Z, Snider L, Fong AP, Cech JN, Young JM, van der Maarel SM, Ruzzo WL, Gentleman RC, Tawil R, Tapscott SJ. Dev Cell. 2012 Jan 17;22(1):38-51. doi: 10.1016/j.devcel.2011.11.013. Epub 2011 Dec 29. PMID: 22209328
How to cite: pGL3 RFPL4b promoter was a gift from Stephen Tapscott (Addgene plasmid # 69250 ; http://n2t.net/addgene:69250 ; RRID:Addgene_69250)
