[The description below was written by a language model from this plasmid's Addgene catalogue record.]
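Description:
pGL3 RFPL4b promoter is a firefly luciferase reporter plasmid built on the Promega pGL3 basic backbone, a promoterless and enhancerless vector in which luciferase expression depends on whatever regulatory sequence is cloned upstream of the reporter gene. The backbone accounts for 4818 bp of the 5480 bp total. The plasmid is maintained in E. coli as a high-copy construct under ampicillin selection. No feature table is provided with the record, so details of the backbone elements beyond what is standard for pGL3 basic are not documented here.

The insert is a 662 bp fragment of the human RFPL4B (also known as RNF211) promoter region, placed in the multiple cloning site between KpnI and SacI, both of which remain intact so the fragment can be excised or swapped. In this position the RFPL4B sequence is the only promoter driving luciferase, so light output reports the transcriptional activity of that fragment. The exact genomic coordinates of the fragment and any transcription factor binding sites it contains are not stated in the record.

The stated purpose is to measure DUX4 activation of RFPL4B transcription. Typically such a reporter would be transfected into mammalian cells with or without a DUX4 expression construct, and luciferase activity compared to assess promoter responsiveness. The depositor comments link the plasmid to work showing that DUX4 activates germline genes, retroelements and immune mediators, with relevance to facioscapulohumeral dystrophy, which makes RFPL4B a candidate DUX4 target gene in that context.
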