>Addgene plasmid #69250 | pGL3 RFPL4b promoter | addgene partial sequence | sequence record 123967 | RVprimer3 5'-CTAGCAAAATAGGCTGTCCC-3'
CAGAACATTTCTCTATCGATAGGTACCTCTGTTGTGACTTTTACTGCTCCTTCTGCTCTCGATACAGACA
CCATAAAATTTACCGTTCATCCAAGAACACTTTTGAGAGTAAAAAATGGAATTATTAATAATTACAGGAC
AATAGCCTTGCCTAGCTGCCATCTTTCTTATCCTGTCCAGTAAGTACCCCTAAGAGTAGAATTGTTGAGT
CAAAGGACATGAAAACTGTTGTAGATCCTGTCCGCTCATGATTCTATCAGGAATAGGAACACCAATGATT
ACATTAGCCACGAGGTGATTAGGTTTCAGCAGTGCATTTCTGTATTTGATCTCCAACACATTTTGCTTTT
TAAAGTTGAGTTCTGAAATTAGAGACAAGAGCAGATGGCAGTAGATTCACTCTAATTCAGGGAGTTATTA
AGAAATTTTGAATTTTTTTACTATATAATTTGAAGCCTGCTTTAATGTCATCATCATAAACGGAAGGGTG
GGTTGATGAGTTTACTCAGATTAGAGTGGTACAACCTTTGGGGCGGAGCCTCTGACTCTGATTGGTTGGA
CAATGTTTTCCAGGCAGTATAAAAACGCTGGTGTCTCTCCGCGGAAACTCCGAGAGGAGCAGAGGTCTGT
AGAGGTAGAGACGTAGGCTTCGGATCTTTTAGAATTCTGCTGGAAGTCTCCAAGGAGCTCTTACGCGTGC
TAGCCCGGGCTCGAGATCTGCGATCTAAGTAAGCTTGGCATTCCGGTACTGTTGGTAAAGCCACCATGGA
AGACGCCAAAAACATAAAGAAAGGCCCGGCGCCATTCTATCCGCTGGAAGATGGAACCGCTGGAGAGCAA
CTGCATAAGGCTATGAAGAGATACGCCCTGGTTCCTGGAACAATTGCTTTTACAGATGCACATATCGAGG
TGGACATCACTTACGCTGAGTACTTCGAAATGTCCGTTCGGTTGGCAGAAGCTATGAAACGATATGGGCT
GAATACAAATCACAGAATCGTCGTATGCAGTGAAAACTCTCTTCAATTCTTTATGCCGGTGTTGGGCGCG
TTATTTATCGGAGTTGCAGTTGCGCCCGCGAACGACATTT
