>Addgene plasmid #69250 | pGL3 RFPL4b promoter | addgene partial sequence | sequence record 123972 | EBV-rev 5'-GTGGTTTGTCCAAACTCATC-3'
GTCTGCTCGAAGCGGCCGGCCGCCCCGACTCTAGAATTACACGGCGATCTTTCCGCCCTTCTTGGCCTTT
ATGAGGATCTCTCTGATTTTTCTTGCGTCGAGTTTTCCGGTAAGACCTTTCGGTACTTCGTCCACAAACA
CAACTCCTCCGCGCAACTTTTTCGCGGTTGTTACTTGACTGGCGACGTAATCCACGATCTCTTTTTCCGT
CATCGTCTTTCCGTGCTCCAAAACAACAACGGCGGCGGGAAGTTCACCGGCGTCATCGTCGGGAAGACCT
GCGACACCTGCGTCGAAGATGTTGGGGTGTTGGAGCAAGATGGATTCCAATTCAGCGGGAGCCACCTGAT
AGCCTTTGTACTTAATCAGAGACTTCAGGCGGTCAACGATGAAGAAGTGTTCGTCTTCGTCCCAGTAAGC
TATGTCTCCAGAATGTAGCCATCCATCCTTGTCAATCAAGGCGTTGGTCGCTTCCGGATTGTTTACATAA
CCGGACATAATCATAGGACCTCTCACACACAGTTCGCCTCTTTGATTAACGCCCAGCGTTTTCCCGGTAT
CCAGATCCACAACCTTCGCTTCAAAAAATGGAACAACTTTACCGACCGCGCCCGGTTTATCATCCCCCTC
GGGTGTAATCAGAATAGCTGATGTAGTCTCAGTGAGCCCATATCCTTGCCTGATACCTGGCAGATGGAAC
CTCTTGGCAACCGCTTCCCCGACTTCCTTAGAGAGGGGAGCGCCACCAGAAGCAATTTCGTGTAAATTAG
ATAAATCGTATTTGTCAATCAGAGTGCTTTTGGCGAAGAAGGAGAATAGGGTTGGCACCAGCAGCGCACT
TTGAATCTTGTAATCCTGAAGGCTCCTCAGAAACAGCTCTTCTTCAAATCTATACATTAAGACGACTCGA
AATCCACATATCAAATATCCGAGTGTAGTAAACATTCCAAAACCGTGATGGAATGGAACAACACTTAAAA
TCGCAGTATCCGGAATGATTTGATTGCCAAA
