>Addgene plasmid #69250 | pGL3 RFPL4b promoter | depositor partial sequence | sequence record 124542 | pGL3 RFPL4b promoter sequence 657 bps
TCTGTTGTGACTTTTACTGCTCCTTCTGCTCTCGATACAGACACCATAAAATTTACCGTTCATCCAAGAA
CACTTTTGAGAGTAAAAAATGGAATTATTAATAATTACAGGACAATAGCCTTGCCTAGCTGCCATCTTTC
TTATCCTGTCCAGTAAGTACCCCTAAGAGTAGAATTGTTGAGTCAAAGGACATGAAAACTGTTGTAGATC
CTGTCCGCTCATGATTCTATCAGGAATAGGAACACCAATGATTACATTAGCCACGAGGTGATTAGGTTTC
AGCAGTGCATTTCTGTATTTGATCTCCAACACATTTTGCTTTTTAAAGTTGAGTTCTGAAATTAGAGACA
AGAGCAGATGGCAGTAGATTCACTCTAATTCAGGGAGTTATTAAGAAATTTTGAATTTTTTTACTATATA
ATTTGAAGCCTGCTTTAATGTCATCATCATAAACGGAAGGGTGGGTTGATGAGTTTACTCAGATTAGAGT
GGTACAACCTTTGGGGCGGAGCCTCTGACTCTGATTGGTTGGACAATGTTTTCCAGGCAGTATAAAAACG
CTGGTGTCTCTCCGCGGAAACTCCGAGAGGAGCAGAGGTCTGTAGAGGTAGAGACGTAGGCTTCGGATCT
TTTAGAATTCTGCTGGAAGTCTCCAAG
